Addgene plasmid #46281: pmECFPC1/GgVcl 1-1066 (CFP at N term)
Depositing lab: Susan Craig. Depositing organization: Johns Hopkins University and School of Medicine. Publication: Spatial distribution and functional significance of activated vinculin in living cells. Chen H, Cohen DM, Choudhury DM, Kioka N, Craig SW. J Cell Biol. 2005 May 9;169(3):459-70. 10.1083/jcb.200410100 PubMed 15883197.
Backbone
  Vector backbone: pECFP-C1
  Backbone manufacturer: Clonetech
  Backbone size w/o insert (bp): 4700
  Total vector size (bp): 7950
  Vector type: Mammalian Expression
  Selectable markers: Neomycin (select with G418)
Growth in bacteria
  Bacterial resistance: Kanamycin, 50 μg/mL
  Growth temperature: 37°C
  Growth strain: DH5alpha
  Copy number: Unknown
Gene/Insert
  Gene/Insert name: Vcl 1-1066 (alt names: Vinculin; Vcl)
  Species: G. gallus (chicken)
  Entrez Gene: VCL (a.k.a. VINC1)
  Promoter: CMV
  Tag / fusion protein: ECFP (N terminal on backbone)
  Cloning method: Restriction Enzyme; 5′ cloning site EcoRI (not destroyed); 3′ cloning site SalI (not destroyed)
  Sequencing primers: 5′ EGFP-C; 3′ SV40pA-R
Terms and licenses: Academic/Nonprofit Terms; Industry Terms: Not Available to Industry
How to cite: pmECFPC1/GgVcl 1-1066 (CFP at N term) was a gift from Susan Craig (Addgene plasmid # 46281 ; http://n2t.net/addgene:46281 ; RRID:Addgene_46281)
