[The description below was written by a language model from this plasmid's Addgene catalogue record and pLannotate feature annotations shown in this document.]
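Description:
pmECFPC1/GgVcl 1-1066 (CFP at N term) is a mammalian expression plasmid of about 7.95 kb built on the pECFP-C1 backbone. It encodes chicken (Gallus gallus) vinculin, residues 1-1066, fused at its N terminus to a cyan fluorescent protein. The annotated fluorescent protein is mECFP, the monomeric variant, which matches the "m" in the plasmid name. Transcription is driven by the human cytomegalovirus immediate early enhancer and promoter and terminated by the SV40 polyadenylation signal. The vinculin coding sequence was inserted between the EcoRI and SalI sites of the multiple cloning site downstream of the fluorophore, and both sites were preserved. The automated annotation labels the insert by similarity to mouse vinculin, but the catalogue entry gives the species as chicken. This most likely reflects a best match to a conserved homologue rather than a different insert.

The plasmid replicates in E. coli from a high-copy ColE1/pUC-type origin and also carries an f1 origin for single-stranded DNA production. A single Tn5 aminoglycoside phosphotransferase gene (NeoR/KanR) has two promoters. The bacterial bla promoter gives kanamycin resistance in bacteria, and the SV40 enhancer/early promoter, paired with the HSV TK polyadenylation signal, allows G418 selection of stably transfected mammalian cells. The short large T antigen, ble and bGH poly(A) fragments in the feature table appear to be backbone remnants or partial matches, not functional elements.

The associated publication concerns the spatial distribution and function of activated vinculin in living cells. The construct therefore suits live-cell imaging of vinculin localisation at adhesion sites. A CFP-tagged protein like this one could also serve in fluorescence-based comparisons with other tagged vinculin constructs, though the record does not specify its exact experimental role.
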