Features (pLannotate 1.2.2; 16 found; start..end, strand, type, name):
     61..364     +  enhancer       CMV enhancer: human cytomegalovirus immediate early enhancer
    365..568     +  promoter       CMV promoter: human cytomegalovirus (CMV) immediate early promoter
    613..1329    +  CDS            mECFP: mECFP is a basic (constitutively fluorescent) cyan fluorescent protein published in 2006, derived from Aequorea victoria.
   1330..1364    +  misc_feature   MCS (fragment): multiple cloning site
   1390..4587    +  CDS            Vcl: VINC_MOUSE - Experimental evidence at protein level: Swiss-Prot protein existence level 1. Actin filament (F-actin)-binding protein involved in cell- matrix adhesion and cell-cell adhesion. Regulates cell-surface E- cadherin expression and potentiates mechanosensing by the E-cadherin complex. May also play important roles in cell morphology and locomotion (By similarity). From Mus musculus (Mouse).
   4588..4614    +  misc_feature   MCS (fragment): multiple cloning site
   4631..4715    +  CDS            large T antigen (fragment): large T antigen from SV40 (simian virus 40)
   4738..4859    +  polyA_signal   SV40 poly(A) signal: SV40 polyadenylation signal
   4893..5321    -  rep_origin     f1 ori (sequence partly withheld): f1 bacteriophage origin of replication; arrow indicates direction of (+) strand synthesis
   5348..5452    +  promoter       AmpR promoter: bla
   5454..5811    +  promoter       SV40 promoter: SV40 enhancer and early promoter
   5846..6640    +  CDS            NeoR/KanR: aminoglycoside phosphotransferase from Tn5; aph(3')-II (or nptII); confers resistance to neomycin, kanamycin, and G418 (Geneticin®)
   6661..6813    +  CDS            ble (fragment): BLE_KLEPN - Experimental evidence at protein level: Swiss-Prot protein existence level 1. Binding protein with a strong affinity to the bleomycin family of antibiotics. Binds to CL990; an antimitotic-antibiotic compound. From Klebsiella pneumoniae.
   6872..6919    +  polyA_signal   HSV TK poly(A) signal: herpes simplex virus thymidine kinase polyadenylation signal (Cole and Stacy, 1985)
   7010..7026    -  polyA_signal   bGH poly(A) signal (fragment): bovine growth hormone polyadenylation signal
   7248..7836    +  rep_origin     ori: high-copy-number ColE1/pMB1/pBR322/pUC origin of replication
>Addgene plasmid #46281 | pmECFPC1/GgVcl 1-1066 (CFP at N term) | depositor full sequence | sequence record 65193 | pmECFPC1/GgVcl 1-1066 (CFP at N term) sequence 7950 bps
TAGTTATTAATAGTAATCAATTACGGGGTCATTAGTTCATAGCCCATATATGGAGTTCCGCGTTACATAA
CTTACGGTAAATGGCCCGCCTGGCTGACCGCCCAACGACCCCCGCCCATTGACGTCAATAATGACGTATG
TTCCCATAGTAACGCCAATAGGGACTTTCCATTGACGTCAATGGGTGGAGTATTTACGGTAAACTGCCCA
CTTGGCAGTACATCAAGTGTATCATATGCCAAGTACGCCCCCTATTGACGTCAATGACGGTAAATGGCCC
GCCTGGCATTATGCCCAGTACATGACCTTATGGGACTTTCCTACTTGGCAGTACATCTACGTATTAGTCA
TCGCTATTACCATGGTGATGCGGTTTTGGCAGTACATCAATGGGCGTGGATAGCGGTTTGACTCACGGGG
ATTTCCAAGTCTCCACCCCATTGACGTCAATGGGAGTTTGTTTTGGCACCAAAATCAACGGGACTTTCCA
AAATGTCGTAACAACTCCGCCCCATTGACGCAAATGGGCGGTAGGCGTGTACGGTGGGAGGTCTATATAA
GCAGAGCTGGTTTAGTGAACCGTCAGATCCGCTAGCGCTACCGGTCGCCACCATGGTGAGCAAGGGCGAG
GAGCTGTTCACCGGGGTGGTGCCCATCCTGGTCGAGCTGGACGGCGACGTAAACGGCCACAAGTTCAGCG
TGTCCGGCGAGGGCGAGGGCGATGCCACCTACGGCAAGCTGACCCTGAAGTTCATCTGCACCACCGGCAA
GCTGCCCGTGCCCTGGCCCACCCTCGTGACCACCCTGACCTGGGGCGTGCAGTGCTTCAGCCGCTACCCC
GACCACATGAAGCAGCACGACTTCTTCAAGTCCGCCATGCCCGAAGGCTACGTCCAGGAGCGCACCATCT
TCTTCAAGGACGACGGCAACTACAAGACCCGCGCCGAGGTGAAGTTCGAGGGCGACACCCTGGTGAACCG
CATCGAGCTGAAGGGCATCGACTTCAAGGAGGACGGCAACATCCTGGGGCACAAGCTGGAGTACAACTAC
ATCAGCCACAACGTCTATATCACCGCCGACAAGCAGAAGAACGGCATCAAGGCCAACTTCAAGATCCGCC
ACAACATCGAGGACGGCAGCGTGCAGCTCGCCGACCACTACCAGCAGAACACCCCCATCGGCGACGGCCC
CGTGCTGCTGCCCGACAACCACTACCTGAGCACCCAGTCCAAACTGAGCAAAGACCCCAACGAGAAGCGC
GATCACATGGTCCTGCTGGAGTTCGTGACCGCCGCCGGGATCACTCTCGGCATGGACGAGCTGTACAAGT
CCGGACTCAGATCTCGAGCTCAAGCTTCGAATTCCGGCCCCCCCTGCCCCGCCGCCGCCATGCCCGTCTT
CCACACGCGCACCATCGAGAGCATCTTGGAGCCCGTGGCTCAGCAGATCTCCCACCTGGTCATCATGCAC
GAGGAGGGGGAGGTAGACGGCAAGGCCATCCCGGACCTCACCGCCCCCGTGTCGGCCGTGCAGGCCGCTG
TCAGCAACCTGGTGCGGGTTGGAAAAGAAACTGTGCAGACAACAGAAGACCAGATCTTGAAAAGGGATAT
GCCACCAGCATTCATCAAAGTAGAGAATGCCTGCACCAAGCTCGTTCGAGCAGCCCAGATGCTGCAAGCA
GATCCTTATTCAGTACCAGCTCGTGACTACCTAATTGATGGATCAAGAGGCATCCTTTCTGGAACATCAG
ACTTACTTCTGACATTTGATGAAGCGGAGGTCCGTAAAATCATCCGTGTCTGCAAAGGAATATTGGAATA
TCTGACTGTGGCAGAAGTAGTAGAGACTATGGAGGATTTGGTGACATATACAAAGAATCTAGGGCCAGGA
ATGACAAAGATGGCGAAAATGATCGATGAGAGACAACAGGAATTAACTCATCAGGAACATAGGGTTATGC
TGGTGAACTCCATGAATACTGTGAAGGAGCTATTGCCTGTACTTATTTCAGCTATGAAGATCTTTGTAAC
CACAAAAAACACTAAAAGCCAGGGAATAGAAGAGGCCTTGAAAAATCGCAATTTCACAGTAGAGAAAATG
AGTGCTGAGATAAATGAAATAATCCGTGTATTACAACTCACTTCCTGGGATGAAGATGCCTGGGCCAGCA
AGGACACTGAAGCCATGAAAAGAGCTTTAGCCCTAATAGATTCAAAGATGAACCAGGCAAAAGGCTGGCT
GAGAGATCCAAACGCACCTCCAGGGGATGCTGGTGAGCAAGCAATAAGGCAGATCCTTGATGAAGCTGGA
AAAGCAGGAGAATTGTGTGCAGGCAAAGAACGCAGGGAGATTCTGGGAACATGCAAAACTTTGGGCCAAA
TGACTGATCAACTTGCTGATCTCCGAGCTAGAGGACAGGGTGCTACACCGATGGCAATGCAGAAGGCACA
GCAGGTGTCACAAGGCCTGGATTTGCTCACTGCAAAAGTGGAGAATGCAGCCCGGAAATTGGAGGCCATG
ACAAACTCTAAGCAGGCTATTGCAAAGAAGATTGATGCTGCTCAGAACTGGCTTGCGGATCCCAACGGCG
GAAGTGAAGGAGAAGAACACATTCGAGGAATTATGTCTGAAGCAAGGAAAGTTGCAGAATTGTGTGAGGA
GCCTAAAGAAAGAGATGATATCCTTCGCTCCTTGGGGGAAATCTCTGCTCTGACAGCTAAGCTGTCAGAT
CTGCGACGACATGGGAAAGGCGACTCTCCTGAGGCCCGTGCATTGGCCAAGCAAATAGCTACATCACTTC
AGAACTTACAGTCCAAAACAAACAGAGCTGTAGCAAATACTAGGCCAGTTAAAGCTGCTGTCCATTTGGA
GGGCAAGATTGAGCAAGCCCAGAGGTGGATAGATAATCCTACAGTTGATGATCGGGGAGTAGGCCAGGCA
GCAATTCGGGGTTTGGTTGCAGAAGGTCGTCGTCTAGCCAATGTCATGATGGGACCTTATCGTCAGGACC
TGCTTGCCAAATGTGACCGTGTAGACCAGCTGGCTGCTCAGCTTGCTGACCTTGCAGCAAGAGGGGAAGG
AGAGTCTCCTCAGGCTAGGGCAATTGCTGCTCAGCTTCAGGACTCCCTGAAGGATCTCAAAGCACGGATG
CAAGAAGCAATGACCCAGGAGGTGTCTGATGTTTTCAGTGACACTACAACCCCTATTAAGTTGTTAGCAG
TAGCAGCCACTGCTCCTTCTGATACTCCCAATAGAGAAGAGGTGTTTGAAGAAAGAGCAGCAAATTTTGA
AAACCATGCTGCTAGACTGGGAGCAACAGCAGAAAAAGCAGCTGCAGTTGGAACTGCTAATAAAACTACT
GTGGAAGGCATTCAGGCAACAGTCAAATCTGCAAGGGAGCTTACACCACAGGTAGTATCGGCTGCTCGAA
TCCTCCTGAGAAATCCTGGAAATCAAGCTGCTTATGAGCATTTTGAGACAATGAAAAACCAATGGATTGA
TAATGTAGAAAAGATGACAGGGCTGGTGGATGAGGCCATCGATACCAAGTCTCTGTTGGATGCATCAGAA
GAGGCTATTAAGAAGGATCTTGATAAATGCAAAGTTGCAATGGCCAATATGCAACCTCAGATGCTGGTAG
CTGGAGCCACCAGCATTGCTAGACGAGCGAACCGCATCCTGCTTGTGGCAAAACGGGAGGTTGAAAATTC
AGAAGACCCTAAATTCAGGGAGGCTGTTAAAGCAGCTTCTGATGAGCTGAGCAAAACCATATCACCGATG
GTAATGGATGCTAAAGCTGTAGCAGGAAATATCTCTGATCCTGGTTTGCAGAAGAGTTTCTTGGATTCTG
GATACAGGATTCTGGGAGCTGTGGCCAAAGTCAGAGAAGCCTTTCAGCCTCAGGAGCCAGACTTTCCCCC
TCCTCCTCCTGACCTAGAGCATCTCCATCTGACTGATGAGCTTGCTCCTCCAAAACCACCACTTCCAGAA
GGTGAGGTTCCCCCACCCAGACCACCACCCCCTGAAGAAAAAGATGAGGAGTTCCCAGAGCAGAAAGCAG
GAGAAGCTATTAATCAGCCCATGATGATGGCTGCTAGGCAGTTGCATGACGAGGCTCGGAAATGGTCTAG
CAAGGGTAACGACATCATTGCTGCTGCTAAACGAATGGCGCTGCTCATGGCTGAGATGTCACGCCTGGTG
CGAGGAGGCAGCGGAAACAAGCGTGCCCTCATCCAGTGTGCAAAAGATATTGCTAAGGCATCGGATGAAG
TCACTCGATTGGCCAAAGAGGTGGCCAAGCAATGTACTGATAAACGCATTAGAACAAACCTCTTACAGGT
CTGTGAGCGAATCCCAACCATCAGCACGCAGCTCAAAATTCTTTCCACAGTGAAAGCTACCATGCTGGGC
AGGACTAACATCAGCGATGAAGAATCAGAACAGGCAACTGAGATGTTGGTTCATAACGCCCAGAACCTCA
TGCAGTCTGTGAAGGAAACTGTGAGAGAAGCTGAAGCAGCATCCATTAAGATAAGAACAGATGCCGGATT
CACTCTGCGCTGGGTCAGAAAGACCCCATGGTATCAGGTCGACGGTACCGCGGGCCCGGGATCCACCGGA
TCTAGATAACTGATCATAATCAGCCATACCACATTTGTAGAGGTTTTACTTGCTTTAAAAAACCTCCCAC
ACCTCCCCCTGAACCTGAAACATAAAATGAATGCAATTGTTGTTGTTAACTTGTTTATTGCAGCTTATAA
TGGTTACAAATAAAGCAATAGCATCACAAATTTCACAAATAAAGCATTTTTTTCACTGCATTCTAGTTGT
GGTTTGTCCAAACTCATCAATGTATCTTAAGGCGTAAATTGTAAGCGTTAATATTTTGTTAAAATTCGCG
TTAAATTTTTGTTAAATCAGCTCATTTTTTAACCAATAGGCCGAAATCGGCAAAATCCCTTATAAATCAA
AAGAATAGACCGAGATAGGGT
[37 nt withheld, positions 4992-5028]
AAAGAACGTGGACTCCAACGTCAAAGG
[49 nt withheld, positions 5056-5104]
T
[91 nt withheld, positions 5106-5196]
G
[124 nt withheld, positions 5198-5321]
CAGGTGGCACTTTTCGGGGAAATGTGCGCGGAACCCCTATTTGTTTATTTTTCTAAATACATTCAAATAT
GTATCCGCTCATGAGACAATAACCCTGATAAATGCTTCAATAATATTGAAAAAGGAAGAGTCCTGAGGCG
GAAAGAACCAGCTGTGGAATGTGTGTCAGTTAGGGTGTGGAAAGTCCCCAGGCTCCCCAGCAGGCAGAAG
TATGCAAAGCATGCATCTCAATTAGTCAGCAACCAGGTGTGGAAAGTCCCCAGGCTCCCCAGCAGGCAGA
AGTATGCAAAGCATGCATCTCAATTAGTCAGCAACCATAGTCCCGCCCCTAACTCCGCCCATCCCGCCCC
TAACTCCGCCCAGTTCCGCCCATTCTCCGCCCCATGGCTGACTAATTTTTTTTATTTATGCAGAGGCCGA
GGCCGCCTCGGCCTCTGAGCTATTCCAGAAGTAGTGAGGAGGCTTTTTTGGAGGCCTAGGCTTTTGCAAA
GATCGATCAAGAGACAGGATGAGGATCGTTTCGCATGATTGAACAAGATGGATTGCACGCAGGTTCTCCG
GCCGCTTGGGTGGAGAGGCTATTCGGCTATGACTGGGCACAACAGACAATCGGCTGCTCTGATGCCGCCG
TGTTCCGGCTGTCAGCGCAGGGGCGCCCGGTTCTTTTTGTCAAGACCGACCTGTCCGGTGCCCTGAATGA
ACTGCAAGACGAGGCAGCGCGGCTATCGTGGCTGGCCACGACGGGCGTTCCTTGCGCAGCTGTGCTCGAC
GTTGTCACTGAAGCGGGAAGGGACTGGCTGCTATTGGGCGAAGTGCCGGGGCAGGATCTCCTGTCATCTC
ACCTTGCTCCTGCCGAGAAAGTATCCATCATGGCTGATGCAATGCGGCGGCTGCATACGCTTGATCCGGC
TACCTGCCCATTCGACCACCAAGCGAAACATCGCATCGAGCGAGCACGTACTCGGATGGAAGCCGGTCTT
GTCGATCAGGATGATCTGGACGAAGAGCATCAGGGGCTCGCGCCAGCCGAACTGTTCGCCAGGCTCAAGG
CGAGCATGCCCGACGGCGAGGATCTCGTCGTGACCCATGGCGATGCCTGCTTGCCGAATATCATGGTGGA
AAATGGCCGCTTTTCTGGATTCATCGACTGTGGCCGGCTGGGTGTGGCGGACCGCTATCAGGACATAGCG
TTGGCTACCCGTGATATTGCTGAAGAGCTTGGCGGCGAATGGGCTGACCGCTTCCTCGTGCTTTACGGTA
TCGCCGCTCCCGATTCGCAGCGCATCGCCTTCTATCGCCTTCTTGACGAGTTCTTCTGAGCGGGACTCTG
GGGTTCGAAATGACCGACCAAGCGACGCCCAACCTGCCATCACGAGATTTCGATTCCACCGCCGCCTTCT
ATGAAAGGTTGGGCTTCGGAATCGTTTTCCGGGACGCCGGCTGGATGATCCTCCAGCGCGGGGATCTCAT
GCTGGAGTTCTTCGCCCACCCTAGGGGGAGGCTAACTGAAACACGGAAGGAGACAATACCGGAAGGAACC
CGCGCTATGACGGCAATAAAAAGACAGAATAAAACGCACGGTGTTGGGTCGTTTGTTCATAAACGCGGGG
TTCGGTCCCAGGGCTGGCACTCTGTCGATACCCCACCGAGACCCCATTGGGGCCAATACGCCCGCGTTTC
TTCCTTTTCCCCACCCCACCCCCCAAGTTCGGGTGAAGGCCCAGGGCTCGCAGCCAACGTCGGGGCGGCA
GGCCCTGCCATAGCCTCAGGTTACTCATATATACTTTAGATTGATTTAAAACTTCATTTTTAATTTAAAA
GGATCTAGGTGAAGATCCTTTTTGATAATCTCATGACCAAAATCCCTTAACGTGAGTTTTCGTTCCACTG
AGCGTCAGACCCCGTAGAAAAGATCAAAGGATCTTCTTGAGATCCTTTTTTTCTGCGCGTAATCTGCTGC
TTGCAAACAAAAAAACCACCGCTACCAGCGGTGGTTTGTTTGCCGGATCAAGAGCTACCAACTCTTTTTC
CGAAGGTAACTGGCTTCAGCAGAGCGCAGATACCAAATACTGTCCTTCTAGTGTAGCCGTAGTTAGGCCA
CCACTTCAAGAACTCTGTAGCACCGCCTACATACCTCGCTCTGCTAATCCTGTTACCAGTGGCTGCTGCC
AGTGGCGATAAGTCGTGTCTTACCGGGTTGGACTCAAGACGATAGTTACCGGATAAGGCGCAGCGGTCGG
GCTGAACGGGGGGTTCGTGCACACAGCCCAGCTTGGAGCGAACGACCTACACCGAACTGAGATACCTACA
GCGTGAGCTATGAGAAAGCGCCACGCTTCCCGAAGGGAGAAAGGCGGACAGGTATCCGGTAAGCGGCAGG
GTCGGAACAGGAGAGCGCACGAGGGAGCTTCCAGGGGGAAACGCCTGGTATCTTTATAGTCCTGTCGGGT
TTCGCCACCTCTGACTTGAGCGTCGATTTTTGTGATGCTCGTCAGGGGGGCGGAGCCTATGGAAAAACGC
CAGCAACGCGGCCTTTTTACGGTTCCTGGCCTTTTGCTGGCCTTTTGCTCACATGTTCTTTCCTGCGTTA
TCCCCTGATTCTGTGGATAACCGTATTACCGCCATGCAT
