>Addgene plasmid #46281 | pmECFPC1/GgVcl 1-1066 (CFP at N term) | addgene partial sequence | sequence record 66868 | CMV-F 5'-CGCAAATGGGCGGTAGGCGTG-3'
AGCAGAGCTGGTTTAGTGAACCGTCAGATCCGCTAGCGCTACCGGTCGCCACCATGGTGAGCAAGGGCGA
GGAGCTGTTCACCGGGGTGGTGCCCATCCTGGTCGAGCTGGACGGCGACGTAAACGGCCACAAGTTCAGC
GTGTCCGGCGAGGGCGAGGGCGATGCCACCTACGGCAAGCTGACCCTGAAGTTCATCTGCACCACCGGCA
AGCTGCCCGTGCCCTGGCCCACCCTCGTGACCACCCTGACCTGGGGCGTGCAGTGCTTCAGCCGCTACCC
CGACCACATGAAGCAGCACGACTTCTTCAAGTCCGCCATGCCCGAAGGCTACGTCCAGGAGCGCACCATC
TTCTTCAAGGACGACGGCAACTACAAGACCCGCGCCGAGGTGAAGTTCGAGGGCGACACCCTGGTGAACC
GCATCGAGCTGAAGGGCATCGACTTCAAGGAGGACGGCAACATCCTGGGGCACAAGCTGGAGTACAACTA
CATCAGCCACAACGTCTATATCACCGCCGACAAGCAGAAGAACGGCATCAAGGCCAACTTCAAGATCCGC
CACAACATCGAGGACGGCAGCGTGCAGCTCGCCGACCACTACCAGCAGAACACCCCCATCGGCGACGGCC
CCGTGCTGCTGCCCGACAACCACTACCTGAGCACCCAGTCCAAACTGAGCAAAGACCCCAACGAGAAGCG
CGATCACATGGTCCTGCTGGAGTTCGTGACCGCCGCCGGGATCACTCTCGGCATGGACGAGCTGTACAAG
TCCGGACTCAGATCTCGAGCTCAAGCTTCGAATTCCGGCCCCCCCTGCCCCGCCGCCGCCATGCCCGTCT
TCCACACGCGCACCATCGAGAGCATCTTGGAGCCCGTGG
