>Addgene plasmid #46281 | pmECFPC1/GgVcl 1-1066 (CFP at N term) | addgene partial sequence | sequence record 66869 | EGFP_C
GACGAGCTGTACAAGTCCGGACTCAGATCTCGAGCTCAAGCTTCGAATTCCGGCCCCCCCTGCCCCGCCG
CCGCCATGCCCGTCTTCCACACGCGCACCATCGAGAGCATCTTGGAGCCCGTGGCTCAGCAGATCTCCCA
CCTGGTCATCATGCACGAGGAGGGGGAGGTAGACGGCAAGGCCATCCCGGACCTCACCGCCCCCGTGTCG
GCCGTGCAGGCCGCTGTCAGCAACCTGGTGCGGGTTGGAAAAGAAACTGTGCAGACAACAGAAGACCAGA
TCTTGAAAAGGGATATGCCACCAGCATTCATCAAAGTAGAGAATGCCTGCACCAAGCTCGTTCGAGCAGC
CCAGATGCTGCAAGCAGATCCTTATTCAGTACCAGCTCGTGACTACCTAATTGATGGATCAAGAGGCATC
CTTTCTGGAACATCAGACTTACTTCTGACATTTGATGAAGCGGAGGTCCGTAAAATCATCCGTGTCTGCA
AAGGAATATTGGAATATCTGACTGTGGCAGAAGTAGTAGAGACTATGGAGGATTTGGTGACATATACAAA
GAATCTAGGGCCAGGAATGACAAAGATGGCGAAAATGATCGATGAGAGACAACAGGAATTAACTCATCAG
GAACATAGGGTTATGCTGGTGAACTCCATGAATACTGTGAAGGAGCTATTGCCTGTACTTATTTCAGCTA
TGAAGATCTTTGTAACCACAAAAAACACTAAAAGCCAGGGAATAGAAGAGGCCTTGAAAAATCGCAATTT
CACAGTAGAGAAAATGAGTGCTGAGATAAATGAAATAATCCGTGTATTACAACTCACTTCCTGGGATGAA
GATGCCTGGGC
