>Addgene plasmid #46281 | pmECFPC1/GgVcl 1-1066 (CFP at N term) | addgene partial sequence | sequence record 66870 | SV40-pA-R
AGCTGCAATAAACAAGTTAACAACAACAATTGCATTCATTTTATGTTTCAGGTTCAGGGGGAGGTGTGGG
AGGTTTTTTAAAGCAAGTAAAACCTCTACAAATGTGGTATGGCTGATTATGATCAGTTATCTAGATCCGG
TGGATCCCGGGCCCGCGGTACCGTCGACCTGATACCATGGGGTCTTTCTGACCCAGCGCAGAGTGAATCC
GGCATCTGTTCTTATCTTAATGGATGCTGCTTCAGCTTCTCTCACAGTTTCCTTCACAGACTGCATGAGG
TTCTGGGCGTTATGAACCAACATCTCAGTTGCCTGTTCTGATTCTTCATCGCTGATGTTAGTCCTGCCCA
GCATGGTAGCTTTCACTGTGGAAAGAATTTTGAGCTGCGTGCTGATGGTTGGGATTCGCTCACAGACCTG
TAAGAGGTTTGTTCTAATGCGTTTATCAGTACATTGCTTGGCCACCTCTTTGGCCAATCGAGTGACTTCA
TCCGATGCCTTAGCAATATCTTTTGCACACTGGATGAGGGCACGCTTGTTTCCGCTGCCTCCTCGCACCA
GGCGTGACATCTCAGCCATGAGCAGCGCCATTCGTTTAGCAGCAGCAATGATGTCGTTACCCTTGCTAGA
CCATTTCCGAGCCTCGTCATGCAACTGCCTAGCAGCCATCATCATGGGCTGATTAATAGCTTCTCCTGCT
TTCTGCTCTGGGAACTCCTCATCTTTTTCTTCAGGGGGTGGTGGTCTGGGTGGGGGAACCTCACCTTCTG
GAAGTGGTGGTTTTGGAGGAGCAAGCTCATCAGTCAGATGGAGATGCTCTAGGTCAGGAGGAGGAGGGGG
AAAGTCTGGCTCCTGAGGCTGAAAGGCTTCTCTGACTTTGGCC
